Addgene plasmid #168612: pDONR223 MERS-CoV NSP7_nostop
Purpose: Gateway-compatible Entry vector
Depositing lab: Fritz Roth. Depositing organization: Sinai Health System. Publication: A resource of human coronavirus protein-coding sequences in a flexible, multipurpose Gateway Entry clone collection. Weller B, Lin CW, Pogoutse O, Sauer M, Marin-de la Rosa N, Strobel A, Young V, Knapp JJ, Rayhan A, Falter C, Kim DK, Roth FP, Falter-Braun P. G3 (Bethesda). 2023 Jul 5;13(7):jkad105. doi: 10.1093/g3journal/jkad105. PubMed 37267226.
Backbone
  Vector backbone: pDONR223
  Backbone manufacturer: Rual et al, Genome Res. 14:2128-2135, 2004.
  Backbone size w/o insert (bp): 5005
  Vector type: Other
Growth in bacteria
  Bacterial resistance: Spectinomycin, 50 μg/mL
  Growth temperature: 37°C
  Growth strain: DH5alpha
  Copy number: Unknown
Gene/Insert
  Gene/Insert name: NSP7
  Species: Other
  Insert size (bp): 249
  Entrez Gene: orf1ab (a.k.a. G128_gp01)
  Cloning method: Gateway Cloning
  Sequencing primers: 5′ m13-For; 3′ m13-Rev
Resource information
  A portion of this plasmid was derived from a plasmid made by: Falter-Braun Lab
Terms and licenses: Academic/Nonprofit Terms; Industry Terms
How to cite: pDONR223 MERS-CoV NSP7_nostop was a gift from Fritz Roth (Addgene plasmid # 168612 ; http://n2t.net/addgene:168612 ; RRID:Addgene_168612)
