[The description below was written by a language model from this plasmid's Addgene catalogue record.]
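Description:
pDONR223 MERS-CoV NSP7_nostop is a Gateway-compatible Entry clone built on the pDONR223 donor backbone (listed as 5,005 bp without insert). It is maintained in E. coli under spectinomycin selection. The record gives no feature table, describes the copy number as unknown, and does not name the origin of replication. As an Entry vector it is not itself an expression construct. No promoter driving the insert is recorded, and Entry clones of this type normally rely on the promoter supplied by whichever Destination vector the insert is moved into.

The payload is a 249 bp open reading frame encoding NSP7, one of the non-structural proteins from the orf1ab polyprotein gene of MERS coronavirus. It was introduced by Gateway recombinational cloning. In a Gateway Entry clone the insert is flanked by attL recombination sites, which allow an LR reaction to transfer the coding sequence in a defined orientation and reading frame into any compatible Destination vector. The "nostop" designation indicates that the ORF lacks a native stop codon, so it can be read through into C-terminal tags, reporters or fusion partners provided by the Destination vector. M13 forward and reverse priming sites flanking the cassette are listed for sequence verification.

The plasmid belongs to a collection of human coronavirus protein-coding sequences assembled as a flexible Entry clone resource. Its typical use is as a source clone for shuttling MERS-CoV NSP7 into expression, interaction-screening or other functional assay vectors, particularly where a C-terminal fusion is required.
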