>Addgene plasmid #168612 | pDONR223 MERS-CoV NSP7_nostop | depositor partial sequence | sequence record 326821 | Inserted CDS without stop codon
ATGTCTAAACTTACAGATCTTAAATGCACATCTGTGGTTCTCCTCTCTGTGCTCCAACAGTTACACTTAG
AGGCTAATAGTAGGGCCTGGGCTTTCTGTGTTAAATGCCATAATGATATATTGGCAGCAACAGACCCCAG
TGAGGCTTTCGAGAAATTCGTAAGTCTCTTTGCTACTTTAATGACTTTTTCTGGTAATGTAGATCTTGAT
GCGTTAGCTAGTGATATTTTTGACACTCCTAGCGTACTTCAATAA
